>Addgene plasmid #61891 | pAD02 S. paradoxus telomerase RNA KBS | depositor partial sequence | sequence record 101193 | Plasmid insert M13R
GTAAAACGACGGCCAGTGAATTCTAATACGACTCACTATAGGAGCGTTATTTTTCTACTTATAGATGGCT
AAAATCTGAGTTTGAAAGATGGCGCTCCTTTTTTCTTCATCCGGATCCT
