>Addgene plasmid #61891 | pAD02 S. paradoxus telomerase RNA KBS | addgene partial sequence | sequence record 107044 | M13pUC-Fwd 5'-CCCAGTCACGACGTTGTAAAACG-3'
ACGACTCACTATAGGAGCGTTATTTTTCTACTTATAGATGGCTAAAATCTGAGTTTGAAAGATGGCGCTC
CTTTTTTCTTCATCCGGATCCTCTAGAGTCGACCTGCAGGCATGCAAGCTTGGCGTAATCATGGTCATAG
CTGTTTCCTGTGTGAAATTGTTATCCGCTCACAATTCCACACAACATACGAGCCGGAAGCATAAAGTGTA
AAGCCTGGGGTGCCTAATGAGTGAGCTAACTCACATTAATTGCGTTGCGCTCACTGCCCGCTTTCCAGTC
GGGAAACCTGTCGTGCCAGCTGCATTAATGAATCGGCCAACGCGCGGGGAGAGGCGGTTTGCGTATTGGG
CGCTCTTCCGCTTCCTCGCTCACTGACTCGCTGCGCTCGGTCGTTCGGCTGCGGCGAGCGGTATCAGCTC
ACTCAAAGGCGGTAATACGGTTATCCACAGAATCAGGGGATAACGCAGGAAAGAACATGTGAGCAAAAGG
CCAGCAAAAGGCCAGGAACCGTAAAAAGGCCGCGTTGCTGGCGTTTTTCCATAGGCTCCGCCCCCCTGAC
GAGCATCACAAAAATCGACGCTCAAGTCAGAGGTGGCGAAACCCGACAGGACTATAAAGATACCAGGCGT
TTCCCCCTGGAAGCTCCCTCGTGCGCTCTCCTGTTCCGACCCTGCCGCTTACCGGATACCTGTCCGCCTT
TCTCCCTTCGGGAAGCGTGGCGCTTTCTCATAGCTCACGCTGTAGGTATCTCAGTTCGGTGTAGGTCGTT
CGCTCCAAGCTGGGCTGTGTGCACGAACCCCCCGTTCAGCCCGACCGCTGCGCCTTATCC
