>Addgene plasmid #61891 | pAD02 S. paradoxus telomerase RNA KBS | addgene partial sequence | sequence record 107046 | M13pUC-Rev 5'-AGCGGATAACAATTTCACACAGG-3'
AGCTTGCATGCCTGCAGGTCGACTCTAGAGGATCCGGATGAAGAAAAAAGGAGCGCCATCTTTCAAACTC
AGATTTTAGCCATCTATAAGTAGAAAAATAACGCTCCTATAGTGAGTCGTATTAGAATTCACTGGCCGTC
GTTTTACAACGTCGTGACTGGGAAAACCCTGGCGTTACCCAACTTAATCGCCTTGCAGCACATCCCCCTT
TCGCCAGCTGGCGTAATAGCGAAGAGGCCCGCACCGATCGCCCTTCCCAACAGTTGCGCAGCCTGAATGG
CGAATGGCGCCTGATGCGGTATTTTCTCCTTACGCATCTGTGCGGTATTTCACACCGCATATGGTGCACT
CTCAGTACAATCTGCTCTGATGCCGCATAGTTAAGCCAGCCCCGACACCCGCCAACACCCGCTGACGCGC
CCTGACGGGCTTGTCTGCTCCCGGCATCCGCTTACAGACAAGCTGTGACCGTCTCCGGGAGCTGCATGTG
TCAGAGGTTTTCACCGTCATCACCGAAACGCGCGAGACGAAAGGGCCTCGTGATACGCCTATTTTTATAG
GTTAATGTCATGATAATAATGGTTTCTTAGACGTCAGGTGGCACTTTTCGGGGAAATGTGCGCGGAACCC
CTATTTGTTTATTTTTCTAAATACATTCAAATATGTATCCGCTCATGAGACAATAACCCTGATAAATGCT
TCAATAATATTGAAAAAGGAAGAGTATGAGTATTCAACATTTCCGTGTCGCCCTTATTCCCTTTTTTGCG
GCATTTTGCCTTCCTGTTTT
