[The description below was written by a language model from this plasmid's Addgene catalogue record.]
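Description:
pAD02 S. paradoxus telomerase RNA KBS is a small bacterial plasmid built on the pUC19 cloning backbone and designed as a template for run-off in vitro transcription rather than for expression in cells. It is maintained at high copy number in E. coli and selected with ampicillin, consistent with the standard pUC origin and beta-lactamase marker of that backbone. The total size is recorded as about 2.76 kb, of which the backbone accounts for roughly 2.69 kb. No feature table accompanies the record, so the exact positions of these elements are not documented here.

The insert is an 89 bp fragment placed between the EcoRI and BamHI sites of the polylinker, both of which remain intact. It encodes a hairpin from the Saccharomyces paradoxus telomerase RNA (TLC1), referred to as the KBS; in light of the associated study on RNA recognition by the Ku heterodimer, this presumably stands for Ku-binding site, though the record does not expand the abbreviation. Transcription is driven by a T7 promoter, allowing synthesis with purified T7 RNA polymerase. A FokI site follows the RNA-coding segment so the plasmid can be linearized before transcription. The polymerase then runs off the cut end, giving transcripts with a defined 3′ terminus. FokI is a type IIS enzyme that cuts outside its recognition sequence, which generally lets the template end be set without adding extra nucleotides to the RNA. The flanking M13 forward and reverse primer sites allow sequence verification of the insert. The RNA product is suited to biochemical or structural studies of the interaction between Ku and telomerase RNA.
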