Addgene plasmid #61891: pAD02 S. paradoxus telomerase RNA KBS
Purpose: Plasmid for run-off in vitro transcription of Saccharomyces paradoxus KBS RNA
Depositing lab: Thomas Cech. Depositing organization: University of Colorado, Boulder. Publication: RNA recognition by the DNA end-binding Ku heterodimer. Dalby AB, Goodrich KJ, Pfingsten JS, Cech TR. RNA. 2013 Jun;19(6):841-51. doi: 10.1261/rna.038703.113. Epub 2013 Apr 22. PubMed 23610127.
Backbone
  Vector backbone: Puc19
  Backbone size w/o insert (bp): 2686
  Total vector size (bp): 2760
Growth in bacteria
  Bacterial resistance: Ampicillin, 100 μg/mL
  Growth temperature: 37°C
  Growth strain: DH5alpha
  Copy number: High Copy
Gene/Insert
  Gene/Insert name: Telomerase RNA hairpin (alt name: TLC1 KBS)
  Species: Saccharomyces paradoxus
  Insert size (bp): 89
  GenBank ID: AY639015.1
  Promoter: T7
  Cloning method: Restriction Enzyme; 5′ cloning site EcoRI (not destroyed); 3′ cloning site BamHI (not destroyed)
  Sequencing primers: 5′ M13; 3′ M13R
Terms and licenses: Academic/Nonprofit Terms; Industry Terms: Not Available to Industry
Depositor comments: Fok1 site follows RNA construct to linearize plasmid prior to in vitro transcription.
How to cite: pAD02 S. paradoxus telomerase RNA KBS was a gift from Thomas Cech (Addgene plasmid # 61891 ; http://n2t.net/addgene:61891 ; RRID:Addgene_61891)
